Addgene plasmid #242568: pME-V5-mTagBFP2-KRAS4A-WT (JDW 831)
Purpose: Gateway middle entry clone containing an mTagBFP2 fused human KRAS4A WT.
Depositing lab: Joshua Wythe. Depositing organization: University of Virginia. Publication: MultiSite Assembly of Gateway Induced Clones (MAGIC): a flexible cloning toolbox for use in vertebrate model systems. Gillespie WB 3rd, Zhang Y, Ruiz OE, Cerda J 3rd, Ortiz-Guzman J, Sherman M, Turner WD, Largoza G, Mosser LE, Fujimoto E, Chien CB, Kwan KM, Arenkiel BR, Devine WP, Wythe JD. Development. 2025 Nov 15;152(22):dev204308. doi: 10.1242/dev.204308. Epub 2025 Nov 13. PubMed 41230856.
Backbone
  Vector backbone: pDONR221
  Vector type: Gateway subcloning
Growth in bacteria
  Bacterial resistance: Kanamycin, 50 μg/mL
  Growth temperature: 37°C
  Growth strain: NEB Stable
  Copy number: High Copy
Gene/Insert
  Gene/Insert name: KRAS4A (WT)
  Species: H. sapiens (human)
  Entrez Gene: KRAS (a.k.a. 'C-K-RAS, C-K-RAS, CFC2, K-RAS2A, K-RAS2B, K-RAS4A, K-RAS4B, K-Ras, K-Ras 2, KI-RAS, KRAS1, KRAS2, NS, NS3, OES, RALD, RASK2, c-Ki-ras, c-Ki-ras2)
  Cloning method: Restriction Enzyme; 5′ cloning site Unknown (unknown if destroyed); 3′ cloning site Unknown (unknown if destroyed)
Terms and licenses: Academic/Nonprofit Terms; Industry Terms: Not Available to Industry
Depositor comments: Please visit https://doi.org/10.1101/2024.07.13.603267 for bioRxiv preprint.
How to cite: pME-V5-mTagBFP2-KRAS4A-WT (JDW 831) was a gift from Joshua Wythe (Addgene plasmid # 242568 ; http://n2t.net/addgene:242568 ; RRID:Addgene_242568)
