[The description below was written by a language model from this plasmid's Addgene catalogue record and pLannotate feature annotations shown in this document.]
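Description:
pME-V5-mTagBFP2-KRAS4A-WT (JDW 831) is a Gateway middle entry clone built on the pDONR221 backbone, intended as a subcloning intermediate rather than as an expression vector in its own right. The roughly 4 kb plasmid is propagated in E. coli at high copy from a ColE1/pUC-type origin and selected with kanamycin through an aminoglycoside phosphotransferase gene. Backbone remnants typical of pDONR vectors are also annotated, including rrnB T1 and T2 transcription terminators upstream of the cloning region, which insulate the insert from read-through transcription in bacteria, small lacI and lacZα fragments, and a T7 promoter just outside attL2 facing back toward the insert.

The payload sits between attL1 and attL2 recombination sites and consists of a single fusion arrangement on the forward strand: an N-terminal V5 epitope tag, followed by the monomeric blue fluorescent protein mTagBFP2, followed by the wild-type human KRAS coding sequence, specified in the record as the KRAS4A splice isoform. Placing the tag and fluorophore at the N-terminus leaves the C-terminal end of KRAS free, which is the region of Ras proteins that undergoes lipid modification for membrane targeting. No eukaryotic promoter or polyadenylation signal is annotated within the att-flanked cassette; these are supplied by other modules when the insert is transferred by LR Clonase recombination, typically together with 5′ and 3′ entry clones, into a destination vector in a MultiSite Gateway assembly. The plasmid belongs to a modular cloning toolbox designed for vertebrate model systems, and it allows assembly of constructs expressing a detectable, fluorescently visible wild-type KRAS4A. The restriction sites used to build the insert are not recorded.
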