Features (pLannotate 1.2.2; 12 found; start..end, strand, type, name):
     33..132     +  protein_bind   attL1: mutant version of attL; recombination site for the Gateway® LR reaction LR Clonase™
    160..201     +  CDS            V5 tag: epitope tag from simian virus 5
    217..927     +  CDS            mTagBFP2: mTagBFP2 is a basic (constitutively fluorescent) blue fluorescent protein published in 2011, derived from Entacmaea quadricolor. It is reported to be a very rapidly-maturing monomer with very low acid sensitivity.
    964..1530    +  CDS            KRAS (sequence withheld): RASK_HUMAN - Also known as KRAS2, RASK2. Experimental evidence at protein level: Swiss-Prot protein existence level 1. Ras proteins bind GDP/GTP and possess intrinsic GTPase activity (PubMed:20949621). Plays an important role in the regulation of cell proliferation (PubMed:23698361, PubMed:22711838). Plays a role in promoting oncogenic events by inducing transcriptional silencing of tumor suppressor genes (TSGs) in colorectal cancer (CRC) cells in a ZNF304-dependent manner (PubMed:24623306). From Homo sapiens (Human).
   1554..1652    -  protein_bind   attL2: mutant version of attL; recombination site for the Gateway® LR reaction LR Clonase™
   1670..1688    -  promoter       T7 promoter: promoter for bacteriophage T7 RNA polymerase
   1822..2631    +  CDS            KanR: aminoglycoside phosphotransferase; aph(3')-Ia; confers resistance to kanamycin in bacteria or G418 (Geneticin®) in eukaryotes
   2778..3366    +  rep_origin     ori: high-copy-number ColE1/pMB1/pBR322/pUC origin of replication
   3549..3641    +  CDS            lacI (fragment): lac repressor; lacI; The lac repressor binds to the lac operator to inhibit transcription in E. coli. This inhibition can be relieved by adding lactose or isopropyl-β-D-thiogalactopyranoside (IPTG).
   3696..3723    -  terminator     rrnB T2 terminator: transcription terminator T2 from the E. coli rrnB gene
   3855..3898    +  terminator     rrnB T1 terminator: Escherichia coli rrnB; transcription terminator T1 from the E. coli rrnB gene
   3945..17      -  CDS            lacZα (fragment) (across the origin): LacZα fragment of β-galactosidase; lacZ fragment
>Addgene plasmid #242568 | pME-V5-mTagBFP2-KRAS4A-WT (JDW 831) | addgene full sequence | sequence record 484481 | Addgene NGS Result
GTAAAACGACGGCCAGTCTTAAGCTCGGGCCCCAAATAATGATTTTATTTTGACTGATAGTGACCTGTTC
GTTGCAACAAATTGATGAGCAATGCTTTTTTATAATGCCAACTTTGTACAAAAAAGCAGGCTGGATCCAC
TAGTGCTAGCGCCACCATGGGTAAGCCTATCCCTAACCCTCTCCTCGGTCTCGATTCTACGGGTGGTGCT
GGTGGTATGGTGTCTAAGGGCGAAGAGCTGATTAAGGAGAACATGCACATGAAGCTGTACATGGAGGGCA
CCGTGGACAACCATCACTTCAAGTGCACATCCGAGGGCGAAGGCAAGCCCTACGAGGGCACCCAGACCAT
GAGAATCAAGGTGGTCGAGGGCGGCCCTCTCCCCTTCGCCTTCGACATCCTGGCTACTAGCTTCCTCTAC
GGCAGCAAGACCTTCATCAACCACACCCAGGGCATCCCCGACTTCTTCAAGCAGTCCTTCCCTGAGGGCT
TCACATGGGAGAGAGTCACCACATACGAAGACGGGGGCGTGCTGACCGCTACCCAGGACACCAGCCTCCA
GGACGGCTGCCTCATCTACAACGTCAAGATCAGAGGGGTGAACTTCACATCCAACGGCCCTGTGATGCAG
AAGAAAACACTCGGCTGGGAGGCCTTCACCGAGACGCTGTACCCCGCTGACGGCGGCCTGGAAGGCAGAA
ACGACATGGCCCTGAAGCTCGTGGGCGGGAGCCATCTGATCGCAAACGCCAAGACCACATATAGATCCAA
GAAACCCGCTAAGAACCTCAAGATGCCTGGCGTCTACTATGTGGACTACAGACTGGAAAGAATCAAGGAG
GCCAACAACGAGACCTACGTCGAGCAGCACGAGGTGGCAGTGGCCAGATACTGCGACCTCCCTAGCAAAC
TGGGGCACAAGCTTAATTACTCCTCCGGACTCAGATCTGGAGGCTCCGGAGGC
[567 nt withheld, positions 964-1530]
TAAGGCGCGCCCTCGAGAGATCTCCCAGCTTTCTTGTACAAAGTTGGCATTATAAGAAAGCATTGCTTAT
CAATTTGTTGCAACGAACAGGTCACTATCAGTCAAAATAAAATCATTATTTGCCATCCAGCTGATATCCC
CTATAGTGAGTCGTATTACATGGTCATAGCTGTTTCCTGGCAGCTCTGGCCCGTGTCTCAAAATCTCTGA
TGTTACATTGCACAAGATAAAAATATATCATCATGAACAATAAAACTGTCTGCTTACATAAACAGTAATA
CAAGGGGTGTTATGAGCCATATTCAACGGGAAACGTCGAGGCCGCGATTAAATTCCAACATGGATGCTGA
TTTATATGGGTATAAATGGGCTCGCGATAATGTCGGGCAATCAGGTGCGACAATCTATCGCTTGTATGGG
AAGCCCGATGCGCCAGAGTTGTTTCTGAAACATGGCAAAGGTAGCGTTGCCAATGATGTTACAGATGAGA
TGGTCAGACTAAACTGGCTGACGGAATTTATGCCTCTTCCGACCATCAAGCATTTTATCCGTACTCCTGA
TGATGCATGGTTACTCACCACTGCGATCCCCGGAAAAACAGCATTCCAGGTATTAGAAGAATATCCTGAT
TCAGGTGAAAATATTGTTGATGCGCTGGCAGTGTTCCTGCGCCGGTTGCATTCGATTCCTGTTTGTAATT
GTCCTTTTAACAGCGATCGCGTATTTCGTCTCGCTCAGGCGCAATCACGAATGAATAACGGTTTGGTTGA
TGCGAGTGATTTTGATGACGAGCGTAATGGCTGGCCTGTTGAACAAGTCTGGAAAGAAATGCATAAACTT
TTGCCATTCTCACCGGATTCAGTCGTCACTCATGGTGATTTCTCACTTGATAACCTTATTTTTGACGAGG
GGAAATTAATAGGTTGTATTGATGTTGGACGAGTCGGAATCGCAGACCGATACCAGGATCTTGCCATCCT
ATGGAACTGCCTCGGTGAGTTTTCTCCTTCATTACAGAAACGGCTTTTTCAAAAATATGGTATTGATAAT
CCTGATATGAATAAATTGCAGTTTCATTTGATGCTCGATGAGTTTTTCTAATCAGAATTGGTTAATTGGT
TGTAACACTGGCAGAGCATTACGCTGACTTGACGGGACGGCGCAAGCTCATGACCAAAATCCCTTAACGT
GAGTTACGCGTCGTTCCACTGAGCGTCAGACCCCGTAGAAAAGATCAAAGGATCTTCTTGAGATCCTTTT
TTTCTGCGCGTAATCTGCTGCTTGCAAACAAAAAAACCACCGCTACCAGCGGTGGTTTGTTTGCCGGATC
AAGAGCTACCAACTCTTTTTCCGAAGGTAACTGGCTTCAGCAGAGCGCAGATACCAAATACTGTTCTTCT
AGTGTAGCCGTAGTTAGGCCACCACTTCAAGAACTCTGTAGCACCGCCTACATACCTCGCTCTGCTAATC
CTGTTACCAGTGGCTGCTGCCAGTGGCGATAAGTCGTGTCTTACCGGGTTGGACTCAAGACGATAGTTAC
CGGATAAGGCGCAGCGGTCGGGCTGAACGGGGGGTTCGTGCACACAGCCCAGCTTGGAGCGAACGACCTA
CACCGAACTGAGATACCTACAGCGTGAGCTATGAGAAAGCGCCACGCTTCCCGAAGGGAGAAAGGCGGAC
AGGTATCCGGTAAGCGGCAGGGTCGGAACAGGAGAGCGCACGAGGGAGCTTCCAGGGGGAAACGCCTGGT
ATCTTTATAGTCCTGTCGGGTTTCGCCACCTCTGACTTGAGCGTCGATTTTTGTGATGCTCGTCAGGGGG
GCGGAGCCTATGGAAAAACGCCAGCAACGCGGCCTTTTTACGGTTCCTGGCCTTTTGCTGGCCTTTTGCT
CACATGTTCTTTCCTGCGTTATCCCCTGATTCTGTGGATAACCGTATTACCGCCTTTGAGTGAGCTGATA
CCGCTCGCCGCAGCCGAACGACCGAGCGCAGCGAGTCAGTGAGCGAGGAAGCGGAAGAGCGCCCAATACG
CAAACCGCCTCTCCCCGCGCGTTGGCCGATTCATTAATGCAGCTGGCACGACAGGTTTCCCGACTGGAAA
GCGGGCAGTGAGCGCAACGCAATTAATACGCGTACCGCTAGCCAGGAAGAGTTTGTAGAAACGCAAAAAG
GCCATCCGTCAGGATGGCCTTCTGCTTAGTTTGATGCCTGGCAGTTTATGGCGGGCGTCCTGCCCGCCAC
CCTCCGGGCCGTTGCTTCACAACGTTCAAATCCGCTCCCGGCGGATTTGTCCTACTCAGGAGAGCGTTCA
CCGACAAACAACAGATAAAACGAAAGGCCCAGTCTTCCGACTGAGCCTTTCGTTTTATTTGATGCCTGGC
AGTTCCCTACTCTCGCGTTAACGCTAGCATGGATGTTTTCCCAGTCACGACGTT
